>Addgene plasmid #245991 | pBOB-Mrap2-P2A-Mc4r-HA | addgene full sequence | sequence record 488668 | Addgene NGS Result
GACGGATCGGGAGATCTCCCGATCCCCTATGGTGCACTCTCAGTACAATCTGCTCTGATGCCGCATAGTT
AAGCCAGTATCTGCTCCCTGCTTGTGTGTTGGAGGTCGCTGAGTAGTGCGCGAGCAAAATTTAAGCTACA
ACAAGGCAAGGCTTGACCGACAATTGCATGAAGAATCTGCTTAGGGTTAGGCGTTTTGCGCTGCTTCGCG
ATGTACGGGCCAGATATACGCGTTGACATTGATTATTGACTAGTTATTAATAGTAATCAATTACGGGGTC
ATTAGTTCATAGCCCATATATGGAGTTCCGCGTTACATAACTTACGGTAAATGGCCCGCCTGGCTGACCG
CCCAACGACCCCCGCCCATTGACGTCAATAATGACGTATGTTCCCATAGTAACGCCAATAGGGACTTTCC
ATTGACGTCAATGGGTGGAGTATTTACGGTAAACTGCCCACTTGGCAGTACATCAAGTGTATCATATGCC
AAGTACGCCCCCTATTGACGTCAATGACGGTAAATGGCCCGCCTGGCATTATGCCCAGTACATGACCTTA
TGGGACTTTCCTACTTGGCAGTACATCTACGTATTAGTCATCGCTATTACCATGGTGATGCGGTTTTGGC
AGTACATCAATGGGCGTGGATAGCGGTTTGACTCACGGGGATTTCCAAGTCTCCACCCCATTGACGTCAA
TGGGAGTTTGTTTTGGCACCAAAATCAACGGGACTTTCCAAAATGTCGTAACAACTCCGCCCCATTGACG
CAAATGGGCGGTAGGCGTGTACGGTGGGAGGTCTATATAAGCAGCGCGTTTTGCCTGTACTGGGTCTCTC
TGGTTAGACCAGATCTGAGCCTGGGAGCTCTCTGGCTAACTAGGGAACCCACTGCTTAAGCCTCAATAAA
GCTTGCCTTGAGTGCTTCAAGTAGTGTGTGCCCGTCTGTTGTGTGACTCTGGTAACTAGAGATCCCTCAG
ACCCTTTTAGTCAGTGTGGAAAATCTCTAGCAGTGGCGCCCGAACAGGGACTTGAAAGCGAAAGGGAAAC
CAGAGGAGCTCTCTCGACGCAGGACTCGGCTTGCTGAAGCGCGCACGGCAAGAGGCGAGGGGCGGCGACT
GGTGAGTACGCCAAAAATTTTGACTAGCGGAGGCTAGAAGGAGAGAGATGGGTGCGAGAGCGTCAGTATT
AAGCGGGGGAGAATTAGATCGCGATGGGAAAAAATTCGGTTAAGGCCAGGGGGAAAGAAAAAATATAAAT
TAAAACATATAGTATGGGCAAGCAGGGAGCTAGAACGATTCGCAGTTAATCCTGGCCTGTTAGAAACATC
AGAAGGCTGTAGACAAATACTGGGACAGCTACAACCATCCCTTCAGACAGGATCAGAAGAACTTAGATCA
TTATATAATACAGTAGCAACCCTCTATTGTGTGCATCAAAGGATAGAGATAAAAGACACCAAGGAAGCTT
TAGACAAGATAGAGGAAGAGCAAAACAAAAGTAAGACCACCGCACAGCAAGCGGCCGCTGATCTTCAGAC
CTGGAGGAGGAGATATGAGGGACAATTGGAGAAGTGAATTATATAAATATAAAGTAGTAAAAATTGAACC
ATTAGGAGTAGCACCCACCAAGGCAAAGAGAAGAGTGGTGCAGAGAGAAAAAAGAGCAGTGGGAATAGGA
GCTTTGTTCCTTGGGTTCTTGGGAGCAGCAGGAAGCACTATGGGCGCAGCGTCAATGACGCTGACGGTAC
AGGCCAGACAATTATTGTCTGGTATAGTGCAGCAGCAGAACAATTTGCTGAGGGCTATTGAGGCGCAACA
GCATCTGTTGCAACTCACAGTCTGGGGCATCAAGCAGCTCCAGGCAAGAATCCTGGCTGTGGAAAGATAC
CTAAAGGATCAACAGCTCCTGGGGATTTGGGGTTGCTCTGGAAAACTCATTTGCACCACTGCTGTGCCTT
GGAATGCTAGTTGGAGTAATAAATCTCTGGAACAGATTTGGAATCACACGACCTGGATGGAGTGGGACAG
AGAAATTAACAATTACACAAGCTTAATACACTCCTTAATTGAAGAATCGCAAAACCAGCAAGAAAAGAAT
GAACAAGAATTATTGGAATTAGATAAATGGGCAAGTTTGTGGAATTGGTTTAACATAACAAATTGGCTGT
GGTATATAAAATTATTCATAATGATAGTAGGAGGCTTGGTAGGTTTAAGAATAGTTTTTGCTGTACTTTC
TATAGTGAATAGAGTTAGGCAGGGATATTCACCATTATCGTTTCAGACCCACCTCCCAACCCCGAGGGGA
CCCGACAGGCCCGAAGGAATAGAAGAAGAAGGTGGAGAGAGAGACAGAGACAGATCCATTCGATTAGTGA
ACGGATCAACTTTTAAAAGAAAAGGGGGGATTGGGGGGTACAGTGCAGGGGAAAGAATAGTAGACATAAT
AGCAACAGACATACAAACTAAAGAATTACAAAAACAAATTACAAAATTCAAAATTTTATCGATAAGCTTG
GGAGTTCCGCGTTACATAACTTACGGTAAATGGCCCGCCTGGCTGACCGCCCAACGACCCCCGCCCATTG
ACGTCAATAATGACGTATGTTCCCATAGTAACGCCAATAGGGACTTTCCATTGACGTCAATGGGTGGAGT
ATTTACGGTAAACTGCCCACTTGGCAGTACATCAAGTGTATCATATGCCAAGTACGCCCCCTATTGACGT
CAATGACGGTAAATGGCCCGCCTGGCATTATGCCCAGTACATGACCTTATGGGACTTTCCTACTTGGCAG
TACATCTACGTATTAGTCATCGCTATTACCATGGTGATGCGGTTTTGGCAGTACATCAATGGGCGTGGAT
AGCGGTTTGACTCACGGGGATTTCCAAGTCTCCACCCCATTGACGTCAATGGGAGTTTGTTTTGGCACCA
AAATCAACGGGACTTTCCAAAATGTCGTAACAACTCCGCCCCATTGACGCAAATGGGCGGTAGGCGTGTA
CGGTGGGAGGTCTATATAAGCAGAGCTCGTTTAGTGAACCGTCAGATCGCCTGGAGACGCCATCCACGCT
GTTTTGACCTCCATAGAAGACACCGACTGAGCTCCTTAAGGTTAACTCTAGAGAATTCGGATCCGCCACC
ATGGAGATGTCTGCCCAGAGGCTGGCTTCTAACAGGACATCCCCACAGTCACCATCGAACTCTGACTACA
CCTGGGAATACGAGTACTATGAGATCGGACCAGTTTCCTTTGAAGGACTGAAGGCTCATAAATATTCCAT
TGTGATTGGATTCTGGGTTGGTCTTGCGGTCTTTGTGATTTTCATGTTTTTTGTGCTGACTTTGCTGACG
AAGACAGGTGCCCCACACCAAGACAACGCGGAGTCCTCAGAGAGGAGGTTCCGCATGAACAGCTTTGTGT
CAGACTTCGGGAAGCCGCTGGAGTCAGACAAGGTGTTTTCTCGTCAGGGCAACGAGGAGTCCAGGTCTCT
GTTCCACTGTTACATCAATGAAGTAGAACACTTGGACAGGGTTAAAGTTTGCCACCAAACAACAGCCATC
GACAGTGATGTCCACCTCCAGGAAGCCAGCAGAAGCAGTGGGAGGCCTGAGGAGGAGCTAGCCAGGTTCA
TGAAGTTTGACATCCCCAACTTTGTGAACACAGAGCAGAGCTCCTTTGGGGAGGATGATCTCCTGATTTC
GGAAGCACCCGTTCTTCTAGAAAACAAGCCAGTTTCCCAGACATCACGCATAGACCTGGACGGCAGCGGC
GCCACCAACTTCAGCCTGCTGAAGCAGGCCGGCGACGTGGAGGAGAACCCCGGCCCCATGAACTCCACCC
ACCACCATGGCATGTATACTTCCCTCCACCTCTGGAACCGCAGCAGCTACGGGCTGCACGGCAATGCCAG
CGAGTCGCTGGGGAAGGGCCACCCGGACGGAGGATGCTATGAGCAACTTTTTGTTTCCCCCGAGGTGTTT
GTGACTCTGGGTGTCATAAGCCTGTTGGAGAACATTCTAGTGATCGTGGCGATAGCCAAGAACAAGAACC
TGCACTCACCCATGTACTTTTTCATCTGTAGCCTGGCTGTGGCAGATATGCTGGTGAGCGTTTCGAATGG
GTCGGAAACCATCGTCATTACCCTGTTAAACAGTACGGATACGGATGCCCAGAGCTTCACCGTGAACATT
GATAATGTCATTGACTCTGTGATCTGTAGCTCCTTGCTCGCATCCATTTGCAGCCTGCTTTCCATTGCGG
TGGACAGGTATTTCACTATCTTTTACGCGCTCCAGTACCATAACATCATGACGGTTAGGCGGGTCGGGAT
CATCATAAGTTGTATCTGGGCAGCTTGCACTGTGTCAGGCGTCCTCTTCATCATTTACTCGGACAGCAGC
GCTGTCATCATCTGCCTCATTTCCATGTTCTTCACTATGCTAGTTCTCATGGCCTCTCTCTATGTCCACA
TGTTCCTGATGGCGAGGCTTCACATTAAGAGGATTGCTGTCCTCCCAGGCACAGGGACCATCCGCCAGGG
TACCAACATGAAGGGGGCGATTACCTTGACCATCCTGATTGGAGTCTTTGTTGTCTGCTGGGCCCCGTTC
TTTCTCCATTTACTGTTCTACATCTCTTGCCCTCAGAATCCATACTGCGTGTGCTTCATGTCTCATTTTA
ATTTGTATCTCATACTGATCATGTGTAACGCCGTCATCGACCCTCTCATTTATGCCCTCCGGAGTCAAGA
ACTGAGGAAAACTTTCAAAGAGATCATCTGTTTCTATCCTCTGGGAGGCATCTGTGAGTTGTCTAGCAGG
TATCTCGAGTACCCATACGATGTTCCAGATTACGCTTAATCGAGCCATGGAAGCTTGATATCTAACTGAC
TGAACCGGTGGTACCGAGGAATTAATTCGCTGTCTGCGAGGGCCAGCTGTTGGGGTGAGTACTCCCTCTC
AAAAGCGGGCATGACTTCTGCGCTAAGATTGTCAGTTTCCAAAAACGAGGAGGATTTGATATTCACCTGG
CCCGCGGTGATGCCTTTGAGGGTGGCCGCGTCCATCTGGTCAGAAAAGACAATCTTTTTGTTGTCAAGCT
TGAGGTGTGGCAGGCTTGAGATCTGGCCATACACTTGAGTGACAATGACATCCACTTTGCCTTTCTCTCC
ACAGGTGTCCACTCCCAGGTCCAACTGCAGGTCGAGCATGCATCTAGGGCGGCCAATTCCGCCGATCCTG
GAAAAACATGGAGCAATCACAAGTAGCAATACAGCAGCTACCAATGCTGATTGTGCCTGGCTAGAAGCAC
AAGAGGAGGAGGAGGTGGGTTTTCCAGTCACACCTCAGACAATCAACCTCTGGATTACAAAATTTGTGAA
AGATTGACTGGTATTCTTAACTATGTTGCTCCTTTTACGCTATGTGGATACGCTGCTTTAATGCCTTTGT
ATCATGCTATTGCTTCCCGTATGGCTTTCATTTTCTCCTCCTTGTATAAATCCTGGTTGCTGTCTCTTTA
TGAGGAGTTGTGGCCCGTTGTCAGGCAACGTGGCGTGGTGTGCACTGTGTTTGCTGACGCAACCCCCACT
GGTTGGGGCATTGCCACCACCTGTCAGCTCCTTTCCGGGACTTTCGCTTTCCCCCTCCCTATTGCCACGG
CGGAACTCATCGCCGCCTGCCTTGCCCGCTGCTGGACAGGGGCTCGGCTGTTGGGCACTGACAATTCCGT
GGTGTTGTCGGGGAAGCTGACGTCCTTTCCATGGCTGCTCGCCTGTGTTGCCACCTGGATTCTGCGCGGG
ACGTCCTTCTGCTACGTCCCTTCGGCCCTCAATCCAGCGGACCTTCCTTCCCGCGGCCTGCTGCCGGCTC
TGCGGCCTCTTCCGCGTCTTCGCCTTCGCCCTCAGACGAGTCGGATCTCCCTTTGGGCCGCCTCCCCGCC
TGGAATTCGAGCTCGGTACCTTTAAGACCAATGACTTACAAGGCAGCTGTAGATCTTAGCCACTTTTTAA
AAGAAAAGGGGGGACTGGAAGGGCTAATTCACTCCCAACGAAGACAAGATATCCTTGATCTGTGGATCTA
CCACACACAAGGCTACTTCCCTGATTGGCAGAACTACACACCAGGGCCAGGGATCAGATATCCACTGACC
TTTGGATGGTGCTACAAGCTAGTACCAGTTGAGCAAGAGAAGGTAGAAGAAGCCAATGAAGGAGAGAACA
CCCGCTTGTTACACCCTGTGAGCCTGCATGGGATGGATGACCCGGAGAGAGAAGTATTAGAGTGGAGGTT
TGACAGCCGCCTAGCATTTCATCACATGGCCCGAGAGCTGCATCCGGACTGTACTGGGTCTCTCTGGTTA
GACCAGATCTGAGCCTGGGAGCTCTCTGGCTAACTAGGGAACCCACTGCTTAAGCCTCAATAAAGCTTGC
CTTGAGTGCTTCAAGTAGTGTGTGCCCGTCTGTTGTGTGACTCTGGTAACTAGAGATCCCTCAGACCCTT
TTAGTCAGTGTGGAAAATCTCTAGCAGGGCCGCTTTAAACCCGCTGATCAGCCTCGACTGTGCCTTCTAG
TTGCCAGCCATCTGTTGTTTGCCCCTCCCCCGTGCCTTCCTTGACCCTGGAAGGTGCCACTCCCACTGTC
CTTTCCTAATAAAATGAGGAAATTGCATCGCATTGTCTGAGTAGGTGTCATTCTATTCTGGGGGGTGGGG
TGGGGCAGGACAGCAAGGGGGAGGATTGGGAAGACAATAGCAGGCATGCTGGGGATGCGGTGGGCTCTAT
GGCTTCTGAGGCGGAAAGAACCAGCTGGGGCTCTAGGGGGTATCCCC
[124 nt withheld, positions 6838-6961]
C
[91 nt withheld, positions 6963-7053]
A
[49 nt withheld, positions 7055-7103]
CCTTTGACGTTGGAGTCCACGTTCTTT
[37 nt withheld, positions 7131-7167]
ACCCTATCTCGGTCTATTCTTTTGATTTATAAGGGATTTTGCCGATTTCGGCCTATTGGTTAAAAAATGA
GCTGATTTAACAAAAATTTAACGCGAATTAATTCTGTGGAATGTGTGTCAGTTAGGGTGTGGAAAGTCCC
CAGGCTCCCCAGCAGGCAGAAGTATGCAAAGCATGCATCTCAATTAGTCAGCAACCAGGTGTGGAAAGTC
CCCAGGCTCCCCAGCAGGCAGAAGTATGCAAAGCATGCATCTCAATTAGTCAGCAACCATAGTCCCGCCC
CTAACTCCGCCCATCCCGCCCCTAACTCCGCCCAGTTCCGCCCATTCTCCGCCCCATGGCTGACTAATTT
TTTTTATTTATGCAGAGGCCGAGGCCGCCTCTGCCTCTGAGCTATTCCAGAAGTAGTGAGGAGGCTTTTT
TGGAGGCCTAGGCTTTTGCAAAAAGCTCCCGGGAGCTTGTATATCCATTTTCGGATCTGATCAGCACGTG
TTGACAATTAATCATCGGCATAGTATATCGGCATAGTATAATACGACAAGGTGAGGAACTAAACCATGGC
CAAGTTGACCAGTGCCGTTCCGGTGCTCACCGCGCGCGACGTCGCCGGAGCGGTCGAGTTCTGGACCGAC
CGGCTCGGGTTCTCCCGGGACTTCGTGGAGGACGACTTCGCCGGTGTGGTCCGGGACGACGTGACCCTGT
TCATCAGCGCGGTCCAGGACCAGGTGGTGCCGGACAACACCCTGGCCTGGGTGTGGGTGCGCGGCCTGGA
CGAGCTGTACGCCGAGTGGTCGGAGGTCGTGTCCACGAACTTCCGGGACGCCTCCGGGCCGGCCATGACC
GAGATCGGCGAGCAGCCGTGGGGGCGGGAGTTCGCCCTGCGCGACCCGGCCGGCAACTGCGTGCACTTCG
TGGCCGAGGAGCAGGACTGACACGTGCTACGAGATTTCGATTCCACCGCCGCCTTCTATGAAAGGTTGGG
CTTCGGAATCGTTTTCCGGGACGCCGGCTGGATGATCCTCCAGCGCGGGGATCTCATGCTGGAGTTCTTC
GCCCACCCCAACTTGTTTATTGCAGCTTATAATGGTTACAAATAAAGCAATAGCATCACAAATTTCACAA
ATAAAGCATTTTTTTCACTGCATTCTAGTTGTGGTTTGTCCAAACTCATCAATGTATCTTATCATGTCTG
TATACCGTCGACCTCTAGCTAGAGCTTGGCGTAATCATGGTCATAGCTGTTTCCTGTGTGAAATTGTTAT
CCGCTCACAATTCCACACAACATACGAGCCGGAAGCATAAAGTGTAAAGCCTGGGGTGCCTAATGAGTGA
GCTAACTCACATTAATTGCGTTGCGCTCACTGCCCGCTTTCCAGTCGGGAAACCTGTCGTGCCAGCTGCA
TTAATGAATCGGCCAACGCGCGGGGAGAGGCGGTTTGCGTATTGGGCGCTCTTCCGCTTCCTCGCTCACT
GACTCGCTGCGCTCGGTCGTTCGGCTGCGGCGAGCGGTATCAGCTCACTCAAAGGCGGTAATACGGTTAT
CCACAGAATCAGGGGATAACGCAGGAAAGAACATGTGAGCAAAAGGCCAGCAAAAGGCCAGGAACCGTAA
AAAGGCCGCGTTGCTGGCGTTTTTCCATAGGCTCCGCCCCCCTGACGAGCATCACAAAAATCGACGCTCA
AGTCAGAGGTGGCGAAACCCGACAGGACTATAAAGATACCAGGCGTTTCCCCCTGGAAGCTCCCTCGTGC
GCTCTCCTGTTCCGACCCTGCCGCTTACCGGATACCTGTCCGCCTTTCTCCCTTCGGGAAGCGTGGCGCT
TTCTCATAGCTCACGCTGTAGGTATCTCAGTTCGGTGTAGGTCGTTCGCTCCAAGCTGGGCTGTGTGCAC
GAACCCCCCGTTCAGCCCGACCGCTGCGCCTTATCCGGTAACTATCGTCTTGAGTCCAACCCGGTAAGAC
ACGACTTATCGCCACTGGCAGCAGCCACTGGTAACAGGATTAGCAGAGCGAGGTATGTAGGCGGTGCTAC
AGAGTTCTTGAAGTGGTGGCCTAACTACGGCTACACTAGAAGAACAGTATTTGGTATCTGCGCTCTGCTG
AAGCCAGTTACCTTCGGAAAAAGAGTTGGTAGCTCTTGATCCGGCAAACAAACCACCGCTGGTAGCGGTG
GTTTTTTTGTTTGCAAGCAGCAGATTACGCGCAGAAAAAAAGGATCTCAAGAAGATCCTTTGATCTTTTC
TACGGGGTCTGACGCTCAGTGGAACGAAAACTCACGTTAAGGGATTTTGGTCATGAGATTATCAAAAAGG
ATCTTCACCTAGATCCTTTTAAATTAAAAATGAAGTTTTAAATCAATCTAAAGTATATATGAGTAAACTT
GGTCTGACAGTTACCAATGCTTAATCAGTGAGGCACCTATCTCAGCGATCTGTCTATTTCGTTCATCCAT
AGTTGCCTGACTCCCCGTCGTGTAGATAACTACGATACGGGAGGGCTTACCATCTGGCCCCAGTGCTGCA
ATGATACCGCGAGACCCACGCTCACCGGCTCCAGATTTATCAGCAATAAACCAGCCAGCCGGAAGGGCCG
AGCGCAGAAGTGGTCCTGCAACTTTATCCGCCTCCATCCAGTCTATTAATTGTTGCCGGGAAGCTAGAGT
AAGTAGTTCGCCAGTTAATAGTTTGCGCAACGTTGTTGCCATTGCTACAGGCATCGTGGTGTCACGCTCG
TCGTTTGGTATGGCTTCATTCAGCTCCGGTTCCCAACGATCAAGGCGAGTTACATGATCCCCCATGTTGT
GCAAAAAAGCGGTTAGCTCCTTCGGTCCTCCGATCGTTGTCAGAAGTAAGTTGGCCGCAGTGTTATCACT
CATGGTTATGGCAGCACTGCATAATTCTCTTACTGTCATGCCATCCGTAAGATGCTTTTCTGTGACTGGT
GAGTACTCAACCAAGTCATTCTGAGAATAGTGTATGCGGCGACCGAGTTGCTCTTGCCCGGCGTCAATAC
GGGATAATACCGCGCCACATAGCAGAACTTTAAAAGTGCTCATCATTGGAAAACGTTCTTCGGGGCGAAA
ACTCTCAAGGATCTTACCGCTGTTGAGATCCAGTTCGATGTAACCCACTCGTGCACCCAACTGATCTTCA
GCATCTTTTACTTTCACCAGCGTTTCTGGGTGAGCAAAAACAGGAAGGCAAAATGCCGCAAAAAAGGGAA
TAAGGGCGACACGGAAATGTTGAATACTCATACTCTTCCTTTTTCAATATTATTGAAGCATTTATCAGGG
TTATTGTCTCATGAGCGGATACATATTTGAATGTATTTAGAAAAATAAACAAATAGGGGTTCCGCGCACA
TTTCCCCGAAAAGTGCCACCTGACGTC
Features (pLannotate 1.2.2; 35 found; start..end, strand, type, name):
     28..80      -  misc_feature   bom (fragment): basis of mobility region from pBR322
    235..614     +  enhancer       CMV enhancer: human cytomegalovirus immediate early enhancer
    615..814     +  promoter       CMV promoter: human cytomegalovirus (CMV) immediate early promoter
    832..1012    +  LTR            5' LTR (truncated): truncated 5' long terminal repeat (LTR) from HIV-1
   1059..1184    +  misc_feature   HIV-1 Ψ: packaging signal of human immunodeficiency virus type 1
   1168..1531    +  CDS            HIV-1 gag (fragment): gag protein from human immunodeficiency virus 1; gag
   1677..1910    +  misc_feature   RRE: The Rev response element (RRE) of HIV-1 allows for Rev-dependent mRNA export from the nucleus to the cytoplasm.
   2287..2387    +  CDS            Rev (fragment): human immunodeficiency virus 1 (HIV-1) Rev protein; rev; enhances nuclear export of unspliced and incompletely spliced viral mRNAs
   2391..2507    +  misc_feature   cPPT/CTS: central polypurine tract and central termination sequence of HIV-1
   2530..2833    +  enhancer       CMV enhancer: human cytomegalovirus immediate early enhancer
   2834..3037    +  promoter       CMV promoter: human cytomegalovirus (CMV) immediate early promoter
   3151..3771    +  CDS            Mrap2: MRAP2_MOUSE - Experimental evidence at protein level: Swiss-Prot protein existence level 1. Modulator of melanocortin receptor 4 (MC4R), a receptor involved in energy homeostasis. Plays a central role in the control of energy homeostasis and body weight regulation by increasing ligand- sensitivity of MC4R and MC4R-mediated generation of cAMP. May also act as a negative regulator of MC2R: competes with MRAP for binding to MC2R and impairs the binding of corticotropin (ACTH) to MC2R. May also regulate activity of other melanocortin receptors (MC1R, MC3R and MC5R); however, additional evidence is
   3838..4833    +  CDS            Mc4r: MC4R_MOUSE - Experimental evidence at protein level: Swiss-Prot protein existence level 1. Receptor specific to the heptapeptide core common to adrenocorticotropic hormone and alpha-, beta-, and gamma-MSH. Plays a central role in energy homeostasis and somatic growth. This receptor is mediated by G proteins that stimulate adenylate cyclase (cAMP). From Mus musculus (Mouse).
   4840..4868    +  CDS            3xHA (fragment): three tandem HA epitope tags
   4955..5184    +  intron         chimeric intron: chimera between introns from adenovirus and immunoglobulin heavy chain genes
   5248..5358    +  CDS            nef (fragment): NEF_HV1Z2 - Experimental evidence at protein level: Swiss-Prot protein existence level 1. Extracellular Nef protein targets CD4(+) T-lymphocytes for apoptosis by interacting with CXCR4 surface receptors. From Human immunodeficiency virus type 1 group M subtype D (isolate Z2/CDC-Z34) (HIV-1).
   5361..5949    +  misc_feature   WPRE: woodchuck hepatitis virus posttranscriptional regulatory element
   5966..6034    +  CDS            nef (fragment): NEF_HV1Z2 - Experimental evidence at protein level: Swiss-Prot protein existence level 1. Extracellular Nef protein targets CD4(+) T-lymphocytes for apoptosis by interacting with CXCR4 surface receptors. From Human immunodeficiency virus type 1 group M subtype D (isolate Z2/CDC-Z34) (HIV-1).
   6036..6348    +  LTR            5' LTR (fragment): 5' long terminal repeat (LTR) from HIV-1
   6356..6536    +  LTR            5' LTR (truncated): truncated 5' long terminal repeat (LTR) from HIV-1
   6568..6792    +  polyA_signal   bGH poly(A) signal: bovine growth hormone polyadenylation signal
   6796..6817    +  promoter       SV40 promoter (fragment): SV40 enhancer and early promoter
   6838..7266    +  rep_origin     f1 ori (sequence partly withheld): f1 bacteriophage origin of replication; arrow indicates direction of (+) strand synthesis
   7280..7609    +  promoter       SV40 promoter: SV40 enhancer and early promoter
   7657..7704    +  promoter       EM7 promoter: synthetic bacterial promoter&nbsp
   7723..8097    +  CDS            BleoR: antibiotic-binding protein; Sh ble from Streptoalloteichus hindustanus; confers resistance to bleomycin, phleomycin, and Zeocin™
   8107..8232    +  CDS            ble (fragment): BLE_KLEPN - Experimental evidence at protein level: Swiss-Prot protein existence level 1. Binding protein with a strong affinity to the bleomycin family of antibiotics. Binds to CL990; an antimitotic-antibiotic compound. From Klebsiella pneumoniae.
   8227..8348    +  polyA_signal   SV40 poly(A) signal: SV40 polyadenylation signal
   8421..8437    -  protein_bind   lac operator: The lac repressor binds to the lac operator to inhibit transcription in E. coli. This inhibition can be relieved by adding lactose or isopropyl-β-D-thiogalactopyranoside (IPTG). lac repressor encoded by lacI
   8445..8475    -  promoter       lac promoter: promoter for the E. coli lac operon
   8490..8511    -  protein_bind   CAP binding site: CAP binding activates transcription in the presence of cAMP. E. coli catabolite activator protein
   8524..8616    -  CDS            lacI (fragment): lac repressor; lacI; The lac repressor binds to the lac operator to inhibit transcription in E. coli. This inhibition can be relieved by adding lactose or isopropyl-β-D-thiogalactopyranoside (IPTG).
   8799..9387    -  rep_origin     ori: high-copy-number ColE1/pMB1/pBR322/pUC origin of replication
   9558..10418   -  CDS            AmpR: β-lactamase; bla; confers resistance to ampicillin, carbenicillin, and related antibiotics
  10419..10523   -  promoter       AmpR promoter: bla
