[The description below was written by a language model from this plasmid's Addgene catalogue record and pLannotate feature annotations shown in this document.]
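Description:
pBOB-Mrap2-P2A-Mc4r-HA is an HIV-1-based lentiviral transfer plasmid built on the pBOB backbone that also works as a conventional mammalian expression vector. It is maintained in E. coli through a high-copy ColE1/pUC-type origin and an ampicillin resistance gene, and it carries an f1 origin as well. Outside the viral region, the backbone has an SV40/EM7-driven bleomycin/Zeocin resistance cassette with an SV40 polyadenylation signal. Because this cassette lies beyond the 3' LTR, it would not be carried into transduced cells by the virus.

The viral genome is transcribed from a CMV enhancer/promoter fused to a truncated 5' LTR, an arrangement typical of Tat-independent vectors. Downstream are the Ψ packaging signal with a gag fragment, the Rev response element for nuclear export of the unspliced genomic RNA, and the cPPT/CTS. An internal CMV enhancer/promoter then drives a single 1,683 bp open reading frame, cloned between BamHI and XhoI. It encodes untagged mouse MRAP2, a P2A self-cleaving peptide (inferred from the gap between the two annotated coding regions), and mouse MC4R with a C-terminal HA epitope. Ribosomal skipping at P2A yields the two proteins separately from one transcript. A chimeric intron annotation, a WPRE that enhances transcript expression, the 3' LTR region and a bGH polyadenylation signal follow the insert.

MRAP2 is an accessory protein that increases MC4R ligand sensitivity and cAMP signalling, so co-expression reconstitutes the receptor together with its modulator. The stated use is simultaneous expression of both proteins in mammalian cells, either transiently by transfection or stably by lentiviral infection. The HA tag allows MC4R to be detected.
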