Addgene plasmid #245991: pBOB-Mrap2-P2A-Mc4r-HA
Purpose: Stimultaneously express HA C-terminal tagged mouse MC4R and untagged MRAP2 protein using a P2A linker, transiently via transfection or stably via lentivirus-mediated infection in mammalian cells.
Depositing lab: Zhao Zhang. Depositing organization: University of Texas Southwestern Medical Center. Publication: GPR45 modulates Galpha(s) at primary cilia of the paraventricular hypothalamus to control food intake. Xun Y, Jiang Y, Xu B, Tang M, Ludwig S, Nakamura K, Mukhopadhyay S, Liu C, Beutler B, Zhang Z. Science. 2025 Jun 5;388(6751):eadp3989. doi: 10.1126/science.adp3989. Epub 2025 Jun 5. PubMed 40472089.
Backbone
  Vector backbone: pBOB
  Vector type: Mammalian Expression, Lentiviral
Growth in bacteria
  Bacterial resistance: Ampicillin, 100 μg/mL
  Growth temperature: 37°C
  Growth strain: NEB Stable
  Copy number: High Copy
Gene/Insert
  Gene/Insert name: Mrap2 and Mc4r (alt name: MRAP2-P2A-MC4R-HA)
  Species: M. musculus (mouse)
  Insert size (bp): 1683
  Entrez Gene: Mrap2; Mc4r (a.k.a. Mc4-r, Pkcp)
  Tag / fusion protein: HA (C terminal on insert)
  Cloning method: Restriction Enzyme; 5′ cloning site BamHI (not destroyed); 3′ cloning site XhoI (not destroyed)
  Sequencing primers: 5′ AGCTCGTTTAGTGAACCGTCAGATCG; 3′ TACTCACCCCAACAGCTGGC
Terms and licenses: Academic/Nonprofit Terms; Industry Terms: Not Available to Industry
How to cite: pBOB-Mrap2-P2A-Mc4r-HA was a gift from Zhao Zhang (Addgene plasmid # 245991 ; http://n2t.net/addgene:245991 ; RRID:Addgene_245991)
